>Addgene plasmid #225881 | Vsx2 hR0-36 +SV40 base prom-GFP-IRES-AP | addgene full sequence | sequence record 446856 | Addgene NGS Result
ACTGCCCGCTTTCCAGTCGGGAAACCTGTCGTGCCAGCGGATCCGCATCTCAATTAGTCAGCAACCATAG
TCCCGCCCCTAACTCCGCCCATCCCGCCCCTAACTCCGCCCAGTTCCGCCCATTCTCCGCCCCATGGCTG
ACTAATTTTTTTTATTTATGCAGAGGCCGAGGCCGCCTCGGCCTCTGAGCTATTCCAGAAGTAGTGAGGA
GGCTTTTTTGGAGGCCTAGGCTTTTGCAAAAAGCTAACTTGTTTATTGCAGCTTATAATGGTTACAAATA
AAGCAATAGCATCACAAATTTCACAAATAAAGCATTTTTTTCACTGCATTCTAGTTGTGGTTTGTCCAAA
CTCATCAATGTATCTTATCATGTCTGGATCCGCTGCATTAATGAATCGGCCAACGCGCGGGGAGAGGCGG
TTTGCGTATTGGGCGCTCTTCCGCTTCCTCGCTCACTGACTCGCTGCGCTCGGTCGTTCGGCTGCGGCGA
GCGGTATCAGCTCACTCAAAGGCGGTAATACGGTTATCCACAGAATCAGGGGATAACGCAGGAAAGAACA
TGTGAGCAAAAGGCCAGCAAAAGGCCAGGAACCGTAAAAAGGCCGCGTTGCTGGCGTTTTTCCATAGGCT
CCGCCCCCCTGACGAGCATCACAAAAATCGACGCTCAAGTCAGAGGTGGCGAAACCCGACAGGACTATAA
AGATACCAGGCGTTTCCCCCTGGAAGCTCCCTCGTGCGCTCTCCTGTTCCGACCCTGCCGCTTACCGGAT
ACCTGTCCGCCTTTCTCCCTTCGGGAAGCGTGGCGCTTTCTCATAGCTCACGCTGTAGGTATCTCAGTTC
GGTGTAGGTCGTTCGCTCCAAGCTGGGCTGTGTGCACGAACCCCCCGTTCAGCCCGACCGCTGCGCCTTA
TCCGGTAACTATCGTCTTGAGTCCAACCCGGTAAGACACGACTTATCGCCACTGGCAGCAGCCACTGGTA
ACAGGATTAGCAGAGCGAGGTATGTAGGCGGTGCTACAGAGTTCTTGAAGTGGTGGCCTAACTACGGCTA
CACTAGAAGAACAGTATTTGGTATCTGCGCTCTGCTGAAGCCAGTTACCTTCGGAAAAAGAGTTGGTAGC
TCTTGATCCGGCAAACAAACCACCGCTGGTAGCGGTGGTTTTTTTGTTTGCAAGCAGCAGATTACGCGCA
GAAAAAAAGGATCTCAAGAAGATCCTTTGATCTTTTCTACGGGGTCTGACGCTCAGTGGAACGAAAACTC
ACGTTAAGGGATTTTGGTCATGAGATTATCAAAAAGGATCTTCACCTAGATCCTTTTAAATTAAAAATGA
AGTTTTAAATCAATCTAAAGTATATATGAGTAAACTTGGTCTGACAGTTACCAATGCTTAATCAGTGAGG
CACCTATCTCAGCGATCTGTCTATTTCGTTCATCCATAGTTGCCTGACTCCCCGTCGTGTAGATAACTAC
GATACGGGAGGGCTTACCATCTGGCCCCAGTGCTGCAATGATACCGCGAGACCCACGCTCACCGGCTCCA
GATTTATCAGCAATAAACCAGCCAGCCGGAAGGGCCGAGCGCAGAAGTGGTCCTGCAACTTTATCCGCCT
CCATCCAGTCTATTAATTGTTGCCGGGAAGCTAGAGTAAGTAGTTCGCCAGTTAATAGTTTGCGCAACGT
TGTTGCCATTGCTACAGGCATCGTGGTGTCACGCTCGTCGTTTGGTATGGCTTCATTCAGCTCCGGTTCC
CAACGATCAAGGCGAGTTACATGATCCCCCATGTTGTGCAAAAAAGCGGTTAGCTCCTTCGGTCCTCCGA
TCGTTGTCAGAAGTAAGTTGGCCGCAGTGTTATCACTCATGGTTATGGCAGCACTGCATAATTCTCTTAC
TGTCATGCCATCCGTAAGATGCTTTTCTGTGACTGGTGAGTACTCAACCAAGTCATTCTGAGAATAGTGT
ATGCGGCGACCGAGTTGCTCTTGCCCGGCGTCAATACGGGATAATACCGCGCCACATAGCAGAACTTTAA
AAGTGCTCATCATTGGAAAACGTTCTTCGGGGCGAAAACTCTCAAGGATCTTACCGCTGTTGAGATCCAG
TTCGATGTAACCCACTCGTGCACCCAACTGATCTTCAGCATCTTTTACTTTCACCAGCGTTTCTGGGTGA
GCAAAAACAGGAAGGCAAAATGCCGCAAAAAAGGGAATAAGGGCGACACGGAAATGTTGAATACTCATAC
TCTTCCTTTTTCAATATTATTGAAGCATTTATCAGGGTTATTGTCTCATGAGCGGATACATATTTGAATG
TATTTAGAAAAATAAACAAATAGGGGTTCCGCGCACATTTCCCCGAAAAGTGCCACCTGGGTCGACATGG
ACTGGAACTGATTTTTCCTATCTATGTAGGCTTTTTGGCATTTGGGGTGTGTGTCCTTGTCTATGCCTAA
AGAGGCCACTGGCCTTCCCACCCTTTGCCTGGCGCTTTTTCCTCTCGAGCAGCTGGGGGCTTCAGACGAT
ACCAGGTGTAACTGTGAGGCTCCTGGTTGGCGTGAGTGCTGGCAAAGCCTGTTAATTAGCACAGAAACAC
CCCAGTGCTCCATTAGCTGGGCCAGGCATTTGGAACCTTCCCCTCCTGTGGGCCCCTTCCTCCTAATGAG
AGCTGGAAGAAGGGCCCTCACAAAACACTGCCTCAGAATAATATTCTGCTTTGTCCCCACCAGTAACCAG
GGCTGACAGGATCACTCTGTCCATTTCTCTTCTAATTAGCACAATTCCAGCATGGCCTGAGCCAGCAAAT
AGAGAAAAGCGATCAAAAGCGATCGGACAACCGTACCGAATCACAAACACAAAGAGGGCCATTCCCTGTA
ATTAGGTGAGACAATTCCTCAGTCTTTTCTCGGCTGGAGTTTGCCGCTAAGACTCTTGCTGTTTGGGTCC
CAGCAACACAAGTTACATGTCTCCCTGGGACACTAATAAGCCCCAAATTGTCTTCCGCTTCACACAACTC
TACCCAGAGGACAGACATGGGGTGGTGGGGCAGGTGGCGGGGAGGGGGTGGGGCAGTGCAGTGAGGGGAC
GGGTCTCCCAACAAGCAGCTGCTGCAATGTTTCCCCAACTTCAAGAAGCAGACACTGGGGCTGTGGGCAG
AGAGGTAAGAGTCAGTTGGCTTGAGAGAACTGCTCTTGGCACAGCCTGGCCCCTGTCACTTGAGCTGGAG
TCTGAAGCACTGAGAATTTCTGACCCTCAGGGGAAGCCCCCTCTCAGCTATTTGCCCTACTCTGTTCATT
CGCTGCCTCCTGTCTATGGCCCCCTCACTCCTCCCACCTCTGCAGACTGGTAGCATCACTCCAGGAACTA
CATTGAGCCCTTCACAAACTGTAAGCCCTACACAACTATAGTTACCATTGCAAAGAAAGCTAACCTCGAG
ATCTGCGATCTGCATCTCAATTAGTCAGCAACCATAGTCCCGCCCCTAACTCCGCCCATCCCGCCCCTAA
CTCCGCCCAGTTCCGCCCATTCTCCGCCCCATCGCTGACTAATTTTTTTTATTTATGCAGAGGCCGAGGC
CGCCTCGGCCTCTGAGCTATTCCAGAAGTAGTGAGGAGGCTTTTTTGGAGGCCTAGGCTTTTGCAAAAAG
CTTGGTACCGCGGGCCCGGGATCCACCGGTCGCCACCATGGTGAGCAAGGGCGAGGAGCTGTTCACCGGG
GTGGTGCCCATCCTGGTCGAGCTGGACGGCGACGTAAACGGCCACAAGTTCAGCGTGTCCGGCGAGGGCG
AGGGCGATGCCACCTACGGCAAGCTGACCCTGAAGTTCATCTGCACCACCGGCAAGCTGCCCGTGCCCTG
GCCCACCCTCGTGACCACCCTGACCTACGGCGTGCAGTGCTTCAGCCGCTACCCCGACCACATGAAGCAG
CACGACTTCTTCAAGTCCGCCATGCCCGAAGGCTACGTCCAGGAGCGCACCATCTTCTTCAAGGACGACG
GCAACTACAAGACCCGCGCCGAGGTGAAGTTCGAGGGCGACACCCTGGTGAACCGCATCGAGCTGAAGGG
CATCGACTTCAAGGAGGACGGCAACATCCTGGGGCACAAGCTGGAGTACAACTACAACAGCCACAACGTC
TATATCATGGCCGACAAGCAGAAGAACGGCATCAAGGTGAACTTCAAGATCCGCCACAACATCGAGGACG
GCAGCGTGCAGCTCGCCGACCACTACCAGCAGAACACCCCCATCGGCGACGGCCCCGTGCTGCTGCCCGA
CAACCACTACCTGAGCACCCAGTCCGCCCTGAGCAAAGACCCCAACGAGAAGCGCGATCACATGGTCCTG
CTGGAGTTCGTGACCGCCGCCGGGATCACTCTCGGCATGGACGAGCTGTACAAGTAAAGCGGCCAATTCC
CCCCCCCCCCCCCCCCTCTCCCTCCCCCCCCCCTAACGTTACTGGCCGAAGCCGCTTGGAATAAGGCCGG
TGTGCGTTTGTCTATATGTTATTTTCCACCATATTGCCGTCTTTTGGCAATGTGAGGGCCCGGAAACCTG
GCCCTGTCTTCTTGACGAGCATTCCTAGGGGTCTTTCCCCTCTCGCCAAAGGAATGCAAGGTCTGTTGAA
TGTCGTGAAGGAAGCAGTTCCTCTGGAAGCTTCTTGAAGACAAACAACGTCTGTAGCGACCCTTTGCAGG
CAGCGGAACCCCCCACCTGGCGACAGGTGCCTCTGCGGCCAAAAGCCACGTGTATAAGATACACCTGCAA
AGGCGGCACAACCCCAGTGCCACGTTGTGAGTTGGATAGTTGTGGAAAGAGTCAAATGGCTCTCCTCAAG
CGTATTCAACAAGGGGCTGAAGGATGCCCAGAAGGTACCCCATTGTATGGGATCTGATCTGGGGCCTCGG
TGCACATGCTTTACATGTGTTTAGTCGAGGTTAAAAAAACGTCTAGGCCCCCCGAACCACGGGGACGTGG
TTTTCCTTTGAAAAACACGATGATAATATGGGGTCGAGGCTGCTGCTGCTGCTGCTGCTGGGCCTGAGGC
TACAGCTCTCCCTGGGCATCATCCCAGTTGAGGAGGAGAACCCGGACTTCTGGAACCGCGAGGCAGCCGA
GGCCCTGGGTGCCGCCAAGAAGCTGCAGCCTGCACAGACAGCCGCCAAGAACCTCATCATCTTCCTGGGC
GATGGGATGGGGGTGTCTACGGTGACAGCTGCCAGGATCCTAAAAGGGCAGAAGAAGGACAAACTGGGGC
CTGAGATACCCCTGGCCATGGACCGCTTCCCATATGTGGCTCTGTCCAAGACATACAATGTAGACAAACA
TGTGCCAGACAGTGGAGCCACAGCCACGGCCTACCTGTGCGGGGTCAAGGGCAACTTCCAGACCATTGGC
TTGAGTGCAGCCGCCCGCTTTAACCAGTGCAACACGACACGCGGCAACGAGGTCATCTCCGTGATGAATC
GGGCCAAGAAAGCAGGGAAGTCAGTGGGAGTGGTAACCACCACACGAGTGCAGCACGCCTCGCCAGCCGG
CACCTACGCCCACACGGTGAACCGCAACTGGTACTCGGACGCCGACGTGCCTGCCTCGGCCCGCCAGGAG
GGGTGCCAGGACATCGCTACGCAGCTCATCTCCAACATGGACATTGACGTGATCCTAGGTGGAGGCCGAA
AGTACATGTTTCGCATGGGAACCCCAGACCCTGAGTACCCAGATGACTACAGCCAAGGTGGGACCAGGCT
GGACGGGAAGAATCTGGTGCAGGAATGGCTGGCGAAGCGCCAGGGTGCCCGGTATGTGTGGAACCGCACT
GAGCTCATGCAGGCTTCCCTGGACCCGTCTGTGACCCATCTCATGGGTCTCTTTGAGCCTGGAGACATGA
AATACGAGATCCACCGAGACTCCACACTGGACCCCTCCCTGATGGAGATGACAGAGGCTGCCCTGCGCCT
GCTGAGCAGGAACCCCCGCGGCTTCTTCCTCTTCGTGGAGGGTGGTCGCATCGACCATGGTCATCATGAA
AGCAGGGCTTACCGGGCACTGACTGAGACGATCATGTTCGACGACGCCATTGAGAGGGCGGGCCAGCTCA
CCAGCGAGGAGGACACGCTGAGCCTCGTCACTGCCGACCACTCCCACGTCTTCTCCTTCGGAGGCTACCC
CCTGCGAGGGAGCTCCATCTTCGGGCTGGCCCCTGGCAAGGCCCGGGACAGGAAGGCCTACACGGTCCTC
CTATACGGAAACGGTCCAGGCTATGTGCTCAAGGACGGCGCCCGGCCGGATGTTACCGAGAGCGAGAGCG
GGAGCCCCGAGTATCGGCAGCAGTCAGCAGTGCCCCTGGACGAAGAGACCCACGCAGGCGAGGACGTGGC
GGTGTTCGCGCGCGGCCCGCAGGCGCACCTGGTTCACGGCGTGCAGGAGCAGACCTTCATAGCGCACGTC
ATGGCCTTCGCCGCCTGCCTGGAGCCCTACACCGCCTGCGACCTGGCGCCCCCCGCCGGCACCACCGACG
CCGCGCACCCGGGGCGGTCCGTGGTCCCCGCGTTGCTTCCTCTGCTGGCCGGGACCCTGCTGCTGCTGGA
GACGGCCACTGCTCCCTGAGTGTCCCGTCCCTGGGGCTCCTGCTTCCCCATCCCGGAGTTCTCCTGCTCC
CCACCTCCTGTCGTCCTGCCTGGCCTCCAGCCCGAGTCGTCATCCCCGGAGTCCCTATACAGAGGTCCTG
CCATGGAACCTTCCCCTCCCCGTGCGCTCTGGGGACTGAGCCCATGACACCAAACCTGCCCCTTGGCTGC
TCTCGGACTCCCTACCCCAACCCCAGGGACTGCAGGTTGTGCCCTGTGGCTGCCTGCACCCCAGGAAAGG
AGGGGGCTCAGGCCATCCAGCCACCACCTACAGCCCAGTGGGGTCGAGGATATCGCGGCCGGCCGCACTC
CTCAGGTGCAGGCTGCCTATCAGAAGGTGGTGGCTGGTGTGGCCAATGCCCTGGCTCACAAATACCACTG
AGATCTTTTTCCCTCTGCCAAAAATTATGGGGACATCATGAAGCCCCTTGAGCATCTGACTTCTGGCTAA
TAAAGGAAATTTATTTTCATTGCAATAGTGTGTTGGAATTTTTTGTGTCTCTCACTCGGAAGGACATATG
GGAGGGCAAATCATTTAAAACATCAGAATGAGTATTTGGTTTAGAGTTTGGCAACATATGCCCATATGCT
GGCTGCCATGAACAAAGGTTGGCTATAAAGAGGTCATCAGTATATGAAACAGCCCCCTGCTGTCCATTCC
TTATTCCATAGAAAAGCCTTGACTTGAGGTTAGATTTTTTTTATATTTTGTTTTGTGTTATTTTTTTCTT
TAACATCCCTAAAATTTTCCTTACATGTTTTACTAGCCAGATTTTTCCTCCTCTCCTGACTACTCCCAGT
CATAGCTGTCCCTCTTCTCTTATGGAGATCCCTCGACCTGCAGCCCAAGCTTGGCGTAATCATGGTCATA
GCTGTTTCCTGTGTGAAATTGTTATCCGCTCACAATTCCACACAACATACGAGCCGGAAGCATAAAGTGT
AAAGCCTGGGGTGCCTAATGAGTGAGCTAACTCACATTAATTGCGTTGCGCTC
Features (pLannotate 1.2.2; 18 found; start..end, strand, type, name):
     45..67      +  promoter       SV40 promoter (fragment): SV40 enhancer and early promoter
     91..226     +  rep_origin     SV40 ori: SV40 origin of replication
    246..380     +  polyA_signal   SV40 poly(A) signal: SV40 polyadenylation signal
    382..436     -  CDS            lacI (fragment): lac repressor; lacI; The lac repressor binds to the lac operator to inhibit transcription in E. coli. This inhibition can be relieved by adding lactose or isopropyl-β-D-thiogalactopyranoside (IPTG).
    619..1207    -  rep_origin     ori: high-copy-number ColE1/pMB1/pBR322/pUC origin of replication
   1378..2238    -  CDS            AmpR: β-lactamase; bla; confers resistance to ampicillin, carbenicillin, and related antibiotics
   2239..2343    -  promoter       AmpR promoter: bla
   3441..3637    +  promoter       SV40 promoter: SV40 early promoter
   3644..3670    +  misc_feature   MCS (fragment): multiple cloning site
   3678..4397    +  CDS            EGFP: the original enhanced GFP (Yang et al., 1996) mammalian codon-optimized
   4534..4996    +  misc_feature   IRES: internal ribosome entry site (IRES) of the encephalomyocarditis virus (EMCV)
   5009..6509    +  CDS            SEAP (fragment): secreted alkaline phosphatase from human placenta The natural enzyme has a C-terminal transmembrane sequence that is replaced by a GPI anchor.
   6927..6998    +  CDS            HBB (fragment): HBB_PONPY - Experimental evidence at transcript level: Swiss-Prot protein existence level 2. Involved in oxygen transport from the lung to the various peripheral tissues. From Pongo pygmaeus (Bornean orangutan).
   7069..7124    +  polyA_signal   β-globin poly(A) signal: rabbit β-globin polyadenylation signal (Gil and Proudfoot, 1987)
   7509..7525    -  protein_bind   lac operator: The lac repressor binds to the lac operator to inhibit transcription in E. coli. This inhibition can be relieved by adding lactose or isopropyl-β-D-thiogalactopyranoside (IPTG). lac repressor encoded by lacI
   7533..7563    -  promoter       lac promoter: promoter for the E. coli lac operon
   7578..7599    -  protein_bind   CAP binding site: CAP binding activates transcription in the presence of cAMP. E. coli catabolite activator protein
   7612..38      -  CDS            lacI (fragment) (across the origin): lac repressor; lacI; The lac repressor binds to the lac operator to inhibit transcription in E. coli. This inhibition can be relieved by adding lactose or isopropyl-β-D-thiogalactopyranoside (IPTG).
