[The description below was written by a language model from this plasmid's Addgene catalogue record and pLannotate feature annotations shown in this document.]
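Description:
Vsx2 hR0-36 +SV40 base prom-GFP-IRES-AP is a mammalian enhancer-reporter plasmid built on the pCAGEN backbone, about 7.6 kb in the sequenced record. It is maintained in E. coli at high copy through a ColE1/pUC-type origin and selected with ampicillin via the β-lactamase gene and its native promoter. Remnants of lac regulatory sequence (lac promoter, operator, CAP site and small lacI fragments) are carried over from the backbone and have no evident role in the reporter. An SV40 origin and an SV40 poly(A) signal also lie in the backbone region.

The test element is hR0-36, a synthesized human sequence that, judging by the construct name and associated publication title, corresponds to a module of the VSX2 super-enhancer. It is not annotated in the feature table, but an unannotated stretch of roughly 1.1 kb lies immediately upstream of the SV40 early promoter, which is the likely position of the insert. That SV40 basal promoter drives a bicistronic reporter: EGFP, followed by an EMCV IRES that allows cap-independent translation of a human placental alkaline phosphatase coding sequence from the same transcript. The annotation and depositor comment identify this as SEAP. The transcript is terminated by rabbit β-globin 3′ sequence and its poly(A) signal.

Because the basal promoter is intended to give little expression by itself, GFP fluorescence and alkaline phosphatase activity report whether the candidate enhancer activates transcription in a given cell type. The record gives the purpose only as an enhancer reporter. The linked work concerns conservation of VSX2 enhancer modules in retinal development, but the delivery method is not stated.
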