Addgene plasmid #225881: Vsx2 hR0-36 +SV40 base prom-GFP-IRES-AP
Purpose: Enhancer reporter
Depositing lab: Michael Dyer. Depositing organization: St. Jude Children's Research Hospital. Publication: Evolutionary conservation of VSX2 super-enhancer modules in retinal development. Honnell V, Sweeney S, Norrie J, Parks M, Ramirez C, Jannu AJ, Xu B, Teubner B, Lee AY, Bell C, Dyer MA. Development. 2024 Jul 1;151(13):dev202435. doi: 10.1242/dev.202435. Epub 2024 Jul 12. PubMed 38994775.
Backbone
  Vector backbone: pCAGEN
  Backbone manufacturer: Connie Cepko, Addgene plasmid #11160
  Vector type: Mammalian Expression
Growth in bacteria
  Bacterial resistance: Ampicillin, 100 μg/mL
  Growth temperature: 37°C
  Growth strain: DH5alpha
  Copy number: High Copy
Gene/Insert
  Gene/Insert name: hR0-36
  Species: H. sapiens (human)
  Tag / fusion protein: EGFP (C terminal on backbone)
  Cloning method: Gene Synthesis
Terms and licenses: Academic/Nonprofit Terms; Industry Terms: Not Available to Industry
Depositor comments: Contains SEAP reporter
How to cite: Vsx2 hR0-36 +SV40 base prom-GFP-IRES-AP was a gift from Michael Dyer (Addgene plasmid # 225881 ; http://n2t.net/addgene:225881 ; RRID:Addgene_225881)
